>Addgene plasmid #127354 | pDONR_P2R-P3_R2-Turbo-mVenus-STOP-L3 | depositor full sequence | sequence record 243655 | pDONR_P2R-P3_R2-Turbo-mVenus-STOP-L3 sequence 4438 bps
CTTTCCTGCGTTATCCCCTGATTCTGTGGATAACCGTATTACCGCCTTTGAGTGAGCTGATACCGCTCGC
CGCAGCCGAACGACCGAGCGCAGCGAGTCAGTGAGCGAGGAAGCGGAAGAGCGCCCAATACGCAAACCGC
CTCTCCCCGCGCGTTGGCCGATTCATTAATGCAGCTGGCACGACAGGTTTCCCGACTGGAAAGCGGGCAG
TGAGCGCAACGCAATTAATACGCGTACCGCTAGCCAGGAAGAGTTTGTAGAAACGCAAAAAGGCCATCCG
TCAGGATGGCCTTCTGCTTAGTTTGATGCCTGGCAGTTTATGGCGGGCGTCCTGCCCGCCACCCTCCGGG
CCGTTGCTTCACAACGTTCAAATCCGCTCCCGGCGGATTTGTCCTACTCAGGAGAGCGTTCACCGACAAA
CAACAGATAAAACGAAAGGCCCAGTCTTCCGACTGAGCCTTTCGTTTTATTTGATGCCTGGCAGTTCCCT
ACTCTCGCGTTAACGCTAGCATGGATGTTTTCCCAGTCACGACGTTGTAAAACGACGGCCAGTCTTAAGC
TCGGGCCCTGCAGCTCTAGAGCTCGAATTCTACAGGTCACTAATACCATCTAAGTAGTTGGTTCATAGTG
ACTGCATATGTTGTGTTTTACAGTATTATGTAGTCTGTTTTTTATGCAAAATCTAATTTAATATATTGAT
ATTTATATCATTTTACGTTTCTCGTTCAACTTTCTTGTACAAAGTGGCTGGGCGCGCCGGTGGAGGCGGT
TCAGGAGGTGGCATGGGCAAGCCCATCCCCAACCCCCTGCTGGGCCTGGACAGCACCGCTAGCAAAGACA
ATACTGTGCCTCTGAAGCTGATCGCTCTCCTGGCTAATGGCGAGTTCCATAGTGGCGAACAGCTGGGAGA
AACCCTGGGCATGTCCAGGGCCGCTATCAACAAGCACATTCAGACTCTGCGCGACTGGGGCGTGGACGTG
TTCACCGTGCCCGGAAAGGGCTACTCTCTGCCCGAGCCTATCCCGCTGCTGAACGCTAAACAGATTCTGG
GACAGCTGGACGGCGGGAGCGTGGCAGTCCTGCCTGTGGTCGACTCCACCAATCAGTACCTGCTGGATCG
AATCGGCGAGCTGAAGAGTGGGGATGCTTGCATTGCAGAATATCAGCAGGCAGGGAGAGGAAGCAGAGGG
AGGAAATGGTTCTCTCCTTTTGGAGCTAACCTGTACCTGAGTATGTTTTGGCGCCTGAAGCGGGGACCAG
CAGCAATCGGCCTGGGCCCGGTCATCGGAATTGTCATGGCAGAAGCGCTGCGAAAGCTGGGAGCAGACAA
GGTGCGAGTCAAATGGCCCAATGACCTGTATCTGCAGGATAGAAAGCTGGCAGGCATCCTGGTGGAGCTG
GCCGGAATAACAGGCGATGCTGCACAGATCGTCATTGGCGCCGGGATTAACGTGGCTATGAGGCGCGTGG
AGGAAAGCGTGGTCAATCAGGGCTGGATCACACTGCAGGAAGCAGGGATTAACCTGGACAGGAATACTCT
GGCCGCTACGCTGATCCGAGAGCTGCGGGCAGCCCTGGAACTGTTCGAGCAGGAAGGCCTGGCTCCATAT
CTGCCACGGTGGGAGAAGCTGGATAACTTCATCAATAGACCCGTGAAGCTGATCATTGGGGACAAAGAGA
TTTTCGGGATTAGCCGGGGGATTGATAAACAGGGAGCCCTGCTGCTGGAACAGGACGGAGTTATCAAACC
CTGGATGGGCGGAGAAATCAGTCTGCGGTCTGCCGAAAAGGGAGGCGGTGGAAGCGGCGGAGGTGGGCGC
GCCTCCATGGTGAGCAAGGGCGAGGAGCTGTTCACCGGGGTGGTGCCCATCCTGGTCGAGCTGGACGGCG
ACGTAAACGGCCACAAGTTCAGCGTGTCCGGCGAGGGCGAGGGCGATGCCACCTACGGCAAGCTGACCCT
GAAGCTGATCTGCACCACCGGCAAGCTGCCCGTGCCCTGGCCCACCCTCGTGACCACCCTGGGCTACGGC
CTGCAGTGCTTCGCCCGCTACCCCGACCACATGAAGCAGCACGACTTCTTCAAGTCCGCCATGCCCGAAG
GCTACGTCCAGGAGCGCACCATCTTCTTCAAGGACGACGGCAACTACAAGACCCGCGCCGAGGTGAAGTT
CGAGGGCGACACCCTGGTGAACCGCATCGAGCTGAAGGGCATCGACTTCAAGGAGGACGGCAACATCCTG
GGGCACAAGCTGGAGTACAACTACAACAGCCACAACGTCTATATCACCGCCGACAAGCAGAAGAACGGCA
TCAAGGCCAACTTCAAGATCCGCCACAACATCGAGGACGGCGGCGTGCAGCTCGCCGACCACTACCAGCA
GAACACCCCCATCGGCGACGGCCCCGTGCTGCTGCCCGACAACCACTACCTGAGCTACCAGTCCGCCCTG
AGCAAAGACCCCAACGAGAAGCGCGATCACATGGTCCTGCTGGAGTTCGTGACCGCCGCCGGGATCACTC
TCGGCATGGACGAGCTGTACAAGTGACAACTTTATTATACAAAGTTGGCATTATAAAAAAGCATTGCTTA
TCAATTTGTTGCAACGAACAGGTCACTATCAGTCAAAATAAAATCATTATTTGGAGCTCCATGGTAGCGT
TAACGCGGCCGCGATATCCCCTATAGTGAGTCGTATTACATGGTCATAGCTGTTTCCTGGCAGCTCTGGC
CCGTGTCTCAAAATCTCTGATGTTACATTGCACAAGATAAAAATATATCATCATGAACAATAAAACTGTC
TGCTTACATAAACAGTAATACAAGGGGTGTTATGAGCCATATTCAACGGGAAACGTCGAGGCCGCGATTA
AATTCCAACATGGATGCTGATTTATATGGGTATAAATGGGCTCGCGATAATGTCGGGCAATCAGGTGCGA
CAATCTATCGCTTGTATGGGAAGCCCGATGCGCCAGAGTTGTTTCTGAAACATGGCAAAGGTAGCGTTGC
CAATGATGTTACAGATGAGATGGTCAGACTAAACTGGCTGACGGAATTTATGCCTCTTCCGACCATCAAG
CATTTTATCCGTACTCCTGATGATGCATGGTTACTCACCACTGCGATCCCCGGAAAAACAGCATTCCAGG
TATTAGAAGAATATCCTGATTCAGGTGAAAATATTGTTGATGCGCTGGCAGTGTTCCTGCGCCGGTTGCA
TTCGATTCCTGTTTGTAATTGTCCTTTTAACAGCGATCGCGTATTTCGTCTCGCTCAGGCGCAATCACGA
ATGAATAACGGTTTGGTTGATGCGAGTGATTTTGATGACGAGCGTAATGGCTGGCCTGTTGAACAAGTCT
GGAAAGAAATGCATAAACTTTTGCCATTCTCACCGGATTCAGTCGTCACTCATGGTGATTTCTCACTTGA
TAACCTTATTTTTGACGAGGGGAAATTAATAGGTTGTATTGATGTTGGACGAGTCGGAATCGCAGACCGA
TACCAGGATCTTGCCATCCTATGGAACTGCCTCGGTGAGTTTTCTCCTTCATTACAGAAACGGCTTTTTC
AAAAATATGGTATTGATAATCCTGATATGAATAAATTGCAGTTTCATTTGATGCTCGATGAGTTTTTCTA
ATCAGAATTGGTTAATTGGTTGTAACACTGGCAGAGCATTACGCTGACTTGACGGGACGGCGCAAGCTCA
TGACCAAAATCCCTTAACGTGAGTTACGCGTCGTTCCACTGAGCGTCAGACCCCGTAGAAAAGATCAAAG
GATCTTCTTGAGATCCTTTTTTTCTGCGCGTAATCTGCTGCTTGCAAACAAAAAAACCACCGCTACCAGC
GGTGGTTTGTTTGCCGGATCAAGAGCTACCAACTCTTTTTCCGAAGGTAACTGGCTTCAGCAGAGCGCAG
ATACCAAATACTGTCCTTCTAGTGTAGCCGTAGTTAGGCCACCACTTCAAGAACTCTGTAGCACCGCCTA
CATACCTCGCTCTGCTAATCCTGTTACCAGTGGCTGCTGCCAGTGGCGATAAGTCGTGTCTTACCGGGTT
GGACTCAAGACGATAGTTACCGGATAAGGCGCAGCGGTCGGGCTGAACGGGGGGTTCGTGCACACAGCCC
AGCTTGGAGCGAACGACCTACACCGAACTGAGATACCTACAGCGTGAGCATTGAGAAAGCGCCACGCTTC
CCGAAGGGAGAAAGGCGGACAGGTATCCGGTAAGCGGCAGGGTCGGAACAGGAGAGCGCACGAGGGAGCT
TCCAGGGGGAAACGCCTGGTATCTTTATAGTCCTGTCGGGTTTCGCCACCTCTGACTTGAGCGTCGATTT
TTGTGATGCTCGTCAGGGGGGCGGAGCCTATGGAAAAACGCCAGCAACGCGGCCTTTTTACGGTTCCTGG
CCTTTTGCTGGCCTTTTGCTCACATGTT
Features (pLannotate 1.2.2; 12 found; start..end, strand, type, name):
    121..213     +  CDS            lacI (fragment): lac repressor; lacI; The lac repressor binds to the lac operator to inhibit transcription in E. coli. This inhibition can be relieved by adding lactose or isopropyl-β-D-thiogalactopyranoside (IPTG).
    268..295     -  terminator     rrnB T2 terminator: transcription terminator T2 from the E. coli rrnB gene
    427..470     +  terminator     rrnB T1 terminator: Escherichia coli rrnB; transcription terminator T1 from the E. coli rrnB gene
    517..553     -  CDS            lacZα (fragment): LacZα fragment of β-galactosidase; lacZ fragment
    624..747     -  protein_bind   attR2: mutant version of attR; recombination site for the Gateway® LR reaction LR Clonase™
    834..1790    +  CDS            TurboID: mutant of the E. coli biotin ligase BioID engineered for improved catalytic efficiency (Branon et al., 2018)
   1827..2543    +  CDS            Venus: Venus is a basic (constitutively fluorescent) yellow fluorescent protein published in 2002, derived from Aequorea victoria. It is reported to be a rapidly-maturing weak dimer with moderate acid sensitivity.
   2547..2567    -  protein_bind   attB3: mutant version of attB; core recombination site for the Gateway® BP reaction BP Clonase™
   2558..2643    -  protein_bind   attL1 (fragment): mutant version of attL; recombination site for the Gateway® LR reaction LR Clonase™
   2680..2698    -  promoter       T7 promoter: promoter for bacteriophage T7 RNA polymerase
   2832..3641    +  CDS            KanR: aminoglycoside phosphotransferase; aph(3')-Ia; confers resistance to kanamycin in bacteria or G418 (Geneticin®) in eukaryotes
   3788..4376    +  rep_origin     ori: high-copy-number ColE1/pMB1/pBR322/pUC origin of replication
