>Addgene plasmid #127354 | pDONR_P2R-P3_R2-Turbo-mVenus-STOP-L3 | addgene full sequence | sequence record 246338 | Addgene NGS Result
TGGGCGCGCCGGTGGAGGCGGTTCAGGAGGTGGCATGGGCAAGCCCATCCCCAACCCCCTGCTGGGCCTG
GACAGCACCGCTAGCAAAGACAATACTGTGCCTCTGAAGCTGATCGCTCTCCTGGCTAATGGCGAGTTCC
ATAGTGGCGAACAGCTGGGAGAAACCCTGGGCATGTCCAGGGCCGCTATCAACAAGCACATTCAGACTCT
GCGCGACTGGGGCGTGGACGTGTTCACCGTGCCCGGAAAGGGCTACTCTCTGCCCGAGCCTATCCCGCTG
CTGAACGCTAAACAGATTCTGGGACAGCTGGACGGCGGGAGCGTGGCAGTCCTGCCTGTGGTCGACTCCA
CCAATCAGTACCTGCTGGATCGAATCGGCGAGCTGAAGAGTGGGGATGCTTGCATTGCAGAATATCAGCA
GGCAGGGAGAGGAAGCAGAGGGAGGAAATGGTTCTCTCCTTTTGGAGCTAACCTGTACCTGAGTATGTTT
TGGCGCCTGAAGCGGGGACCAGCAGCAATCGGCCTGGGCCCGGTCATCGGAATTGTCATGGCAGAAGCGC
TGCGAAAGCTGGGAGCAGACAAGGTGCGAGTCAAATGGCCCAATGACCTGTATCTGCAGGATAGAAAGCT
GGCAGGCATCCTGGTGGAGCTGGCCGGAATAACAGGCGATGCTGCACAGATCGTCATTGGCGCCGGGATT
AACGTGGCTATGAGGCGCGTGGAGGAAAGCGTGGTCAATCAGGGCTGGATCACACTGCAGGAAGCAGGGA
TTAACCTGGACAGGAATACTCTGGCCGCTACGCTGATCCGAGAGCTGCGGGCAGCCCTGGAACTGTTCGA
GCAGGAAGGCCTGGCTCCATATCTGCCACGGTGGGAGAAGCTGGATAACTTCATCAATAGACCCGTGAAG
CTGATCATTGGGGACAAAGAGATTTTCGGGATTAGCCGGGGGATTGATAAACAGGGAGCCCTGCTGCTGG
AACAGGACGGAGTTATCAAACCCTGGATGGGCGGAGAAATCAGTCTGCGGTCTGCCGAAAAGGGAGGCGG
TGGAAGCGGCGGAGGTGGGCGCGCCTCCATGGTGAGCAAGGGCGAGGAGCTGTTCACCGGGGTGGTGCCC
ATCCTGGTCGAGCTGGACGGCGACGTAAACGGCCACAAGTTCAGCGTGTCCGGCGAGGGCGAGGGCGATG
CCACCTACGGCAAGCTGACCCTGAAGCTGATCTGCACCACCGGCAAGCTGCCCGTGCCCTGGCCCACCCT
CGTGACCACCCTGGGCTACGGCCTGCAGTGCTTCGCCCGCTACCCCGACCACATGAAGCAGCACGACTTC
TTCAAGTCCGCCATGCCCGAAGGCTACGTCCAGGAGCGCACCATCTTCTTCAAGGACGACGGCAACTACA
AGACCCGCGCCGAGGTGAAGTTCGAGGGCGACACCCTGGTGAACCGCATCGAGCTGAAGGGCATCGACTT
CAAGGAGGACGGCAACATCCTGGGGCACAAGCTGGAGTACAACTACAACAGCCACAACGTCTATATCACC
GCCGACAAGCAGAAGAACGGCATCAAGGCCAACTTCAAGATCCGCCACAACATCGAGGACGGCGGCGTGC
AGCTCGCCGACCACTACCAGCAGAACACCCCCATCGGCGACGGCCCCGTGCTGCTGCCCGACAACCACTA
CCTGAGCTACCAGTCCGCCCTGAGCAAAGACCCCAACGAGAAGCGCGATCACATGGTCCTGCTGGAGTTC
GTGACCGCCGCCGGGATCACTCTCGGCATGGACGAGCTGTACAAGTGACAACTTTATTATACAAAGTTGG
CATTATAAAAAAGCATTGCTTATCAATTTGTTGCAACGAACAGGTCACTATCAGTCAAAATAAAATCATT
ATTTGGAGCTCCATGGTAGCGTTAACGCGGCCGCGATATCCCCTATAGTGAGTCGTATTACATGGTCATA
GCTGTTTCCTGGCAGCTCTGGCCCGTGTCTCAAAATCTCTGATGTTACATTGCACAAGATAAAAATATAT
CATCATGAACAATAAAACTGTCTGCTTACATAAACAGTAATACAAGGGGTGTTATGAGCCATATTCAACG
GGAAACGTCGAGGCCGCGATTAAATTCCAACATGGATGCTGATTTATATGGGTATAAATGGGCTCGCGAT
AATGTCGGGCAATCAGGTGCGACAATCTATCGCTTGTATGGGAAGCCCGATGCGCCAGAGTTGTTTCTGA
AACATGGCAAAGGTAGCGTTGCCAATGATGTTACAGATGAGATGGTCAGACTAAACTGGCTGACGGAATT
TATGCCTCTTCCGACCATCAAGCATTTTATCCGTACTCCTGATGATGCATGGTTACTCACCACTGCGATC
CCCGGAAAAACAGCATTCCAGGTATTAGAAGAATATCCTGATTCAGGTGAAAATATTGTTGATGCGCTGG
CAGTGTTCCTGCGCCGGTTGCATTCGATTCCTGTTTGTAATTGTCCTTTTAACAGCGATCGCGTATTTCG
TCTCGCTCAGGCGCAATCACGAATGAATAACGGTTTGGTTGATGCGAGTGATTTTGATGACGAGCGTAAT
GGCTGGCCTGTTGAACAAGTCTGGAAAGAAATGCATAAACTTTTGCCATTCTCACCGGATTCAGTCGTCA
CTCATGGTGATTTCTCACTTGATAACCTTATTTTTGACGAGGGGAAATTAATAGGTTGTATTGATGTTGG
ACGAGTCGGAATCGCAGACCGATACCAGGATCTTGCCATCCTATGGAACTGCCTCGGTGAGTTTTCTCCT
TCATTACAGAAACGGCTTTTTCAAAAATATGGTATTGATAATCCTGATATGAATAAATTGCAGTTTCATT
TGATGCTCGATGAGTTTTTCTAATCAGAATTGGTTAATTGGTTGTAACACTGGCAGAGCATTACGCTGAC
TTGACGGGACGGCGCAAGCTCATGACCAAAATCCCTTAACGTGAGTTACGCGTCGTTCCACTGAGCGTCA
GACCCCGTAGAAAAGATCAAAGGATCTTCTTGAGATCCTTTTTTTCTGCGCGTAATCTGCTGCTTGCAAA
CAAAAAAACCACCGCTACCAGCGGTGGTTTGTTTGCCGGATCAAGAGCTACCAACTCTTTTTCCGAAGGT
AACTGGCTTCAGCAGAGCGCAGATACCAAATACTGTTCTTCTAGTGTAGCCGTAGTTAGGCCACCACTTC
AAGAACTCTGTAGCACCGCCTACATACCTCGCTCTGCTAATCCTGTTACCAGTGGCTGCTGCCAGTGGCG
ATAAGTCGTGTCTTACCGGGTTGGACTCAAGACGATAGTTACCGGATAAGGCGCAGCGGTCGGGCTGAAC
GGGGGGTTCGTGCACACAGCCCAGCTTGGAGCGAACGACCTACACCGAACTGAGATACCTACAGCGTGAG
CTATGAGAAAGCGCCACGCTTCCCGAAGGGAGAAAGGCGGACAGGTATCCGGTAAGCGGCAGGGTCGGAA
CAGGAGAGCGCACGAGGGAGCTTCCAGGGGGAAACGCCTGGTATCTTTATAGTCCTGTCGGGTTTCGCCA
CCTCTGACTTGAGCGTCGATTTTTGTGATGCTCGTCAGGGGGGCGGAGCCTATGGAAAAACGCCAGCAAC
GCGGCCTTTTTACGGTTCCTGGCCTTTTGCTGGCCTTTTGCTCACATGTTCTTTCCTGCGTTATCCCCTG
ATTCTGTGGATAACCGTATTACCGCCTTTGAGTGAGCTGATACCGCTCGCCGCAGCCGAACGACCGAGCG
CAGCGAGTCAGTGAGCGAGGAAGCGGAAGAGCGCCCAATACGCAAACCGCCTCTCCCCGCGCGTTGGCCG
ATTCATTAATGCAGCTGGCACGACAGGTTTCCCGACTGGAAAGCGGGCAGTGAGCGCAACGCAATTAATA
CGCGTACCGCTAGCCAGGAAGAGTTTGTAGAAACGCAAAAAGGCCATCCGTCAGGATGGCCTTCTGCTTA
GTTTGATGCCTGGCAGTTTATGGCGGGCGTCCTGCCCGCCACCCTCCGGGCCGTTGCTTCACAACGTTCA
AATCCGCTCCCGGCGGATTTGTCCTACTCAGGAGAGCGTTCACCGACAAACAACAGATAAAACGAAAGGC
CCAGTCTTCCGACTGAGCCTTTCGTTTTATTTGATGCCTGGCAGTTCCCTACTCTCGCGTTAACGCTAGC
ATGGATGTTTTCCCAGTCACGACGTTGTAAAACGACGGCCAGTCTTAAGCTCGGGCCCTGCAGCTCTAGA
GCTCGAATTCTACAGGTCACTAATACCATCTAAGTAGTTGGTTCATAGTGACTGCATATGTTGTGTTTTA
CAGTATTATGTAGTCTGTTTTTTATGCAAAATCTAATTTAATATATTGATATTTATATCATTTTACGTTT
CTCGTTCAACTTTCTTGTACAAAGTGGC
Features (pLannotate 1.2.2; 12 found; start..end, strand, type, name):
     86..1042    +  CDS            TurboID: mutant of the E. coli biotin ligase BioID engineered for improved catalytic efficiency (Branon et al., 2018)
   1079..1795    +  CDS            Venus: Venus is a basic (constitutively fluorescent) yellow fluorescent protein published in 2002, derived from Aequorea victoria. It is reported to be a rapidly-maturing weak dimer with moderate acid sensitivity.
   1799..1819    -  protein_bind   attB3: mutant version of attB; core recombination site for the Gateway® BP reaction BP Clonase™
   1810..1895    -  protein_bind   attL1 (fragment): mutant version of attL; recombination site for the Gateway® LR reaction LR Clonase™
   1932..1950    -  promoter       T7 promoter: promoter for bacteriophage T7 RNA polymerase
   2084..2893    +  CDS            KanR: aminoglycoside phosphotransferase; aph(3')-Ia; confers resistance to kanamycin in bacteria or G418 (Geneticin®) in eukaryotes
   3040..3628    +  rep_origin     ori: high-copy-number ColE1/pMB1/pBR322/pUC origin of replication
   3811..3903    +  CDS            lacI (fragment): lac repressor; lacI; The lac repressor binds to the lac operator to inhibit transcription in E. coli. This inhibition can be relieved by adding lactose or isopropyl-β-D-thiogalactopyranoside (IPTG).
   3958..3985    -  terminator     rrnB T2 terminator: transcription terminator T2 from the E. coli rrnB gene
   4117..4160    +  terminator     rrnB T1 terminator: Escherichia coli rrnB; transcription terminator T1 from the E. coli rrnB gene
   4207..4243    -  CDS            lacZα (fragment): LacZα fragment of β-galactosidase; lacZ fragment
   4314..4437    -  protein_bind   attR2: mutant version of attR; recombination site for the Gateway® LR reaction LR Clonase™
