[The description below was written by a language model from this plasmid's Addgene catalogue record and pLannotate feature annotations shown in this document.]
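Description:
pDONR_P2R-P3_R2-Turbo-mVenus-STOP-L3 is a 4,438 bp Gateway entry clone built in the pDONR-P2R-P3 backbone, the third-position donor vector of the MultiSite Gateway system. It is maintained in E. coli from a high-copy ColE1/pUC-type origin and selected with kanamycin through an aph(3')-Ia resistance gene. Other backbone elements annotated are the rrnB T1 and T2 terminators, which insulate the cloning region from read-through transcription, a T7 promoter next to the downstream recombination site, and short lacI and lacZα remnants that have no evident functional role.

The payload is a promoterless module bounded by attR2 upstream and, as the plasmid name indicates, attL3 downstream. The automated annotation labels this downstream site as attB3 overlapping an attL1 fragment, which most likely reflects sequence similarity among att variants. The module encodes TurboID, a 957 bp human-codon-optimised E. coli BirA biotin ligase carrying fourteen substitutions that give it fast, promiscuous biotinylation activity. According to the catalogue record, it is preceded by a GS linker and a V5 epitope and followed by a second GS linker, mVenus and a stop codon. The feature tables annotate only the TurboID and Venus coding sequences, not the V5 tag or linkers. The two sequence records, one from the depositor and one from repository sequencing, show the same features in the same order and differ only in their starting coordinate.

Because it has no promoter of its own, the cassette is meant to be combined in an LR reaction with entry clones supplying a promoter and a gene of interest, plus a destination vector. The result is a C-terminal TurboID-mVenus fusion to a nuclear or non-nuclear protein. Such fusions allow proximity labelling of neighbouring proteins, with localisation followed by yellow fluorescence, and the associated work applied this in Arabidopsis.
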