Addgene plasmid #127354: pDONR_P2R-P3_R2-Turbo-mVenus-STOP-L3
Purpose: gateway entry vector for making C-terminal TurboID-mVenus fusion with nuclear and non-nuclear proteins
Depositing lab: Dominique Bergmann. Publication: Proximity labeling of protein complexes and cell type-specific organellar proteomes in Arabidopsis enabled by TurboID. Mair A, Xu SL, Branon TC, Ting AY, Bergmann DC. Elife. 2019 Sep 19;8. pii: 47864. doi: 10.7554/eLife.47864. PubMed 31535972.
Backbone
  Vector backbone: pDONR-P2R-P3
  Total vector size (bp): 4438
  Vector type: gateway entry vector
Growth in bacteria
  Bacterial resistance: Kanamycin, 50 μg/mL
  Growth temperature: 37°C
  Growth strain: DH5alpha
  Copy number: High Copy
Gene/Insert
  Gene/Insert name: TurboID (BirA mutant)
  Species: BirA from E. coli, codon optimized for human and mutated
  Insert size (bp): 957
  Mutation: Q65P, I87V, R118S, E140K, Q141R, S150G, L151P, V160A, T192A, K194I, M209V, M241T, S263P, I305V
  Promoter: no promoter
  Tag / fusion protein: GS linker (N terminal on insert); V5 (N terminal on insert); GS linker (C terminal on insert); mVenus (C terminal on insert)
  Cloning method: Unknown
  Sequencing primers: 5′ M13 fw; 3′ M13 rv
Resource information
  A portion of this plasmid was derived from a plasmid made by: TurboID was obtained from Alice Ting's lab at Stanford University (cloned from V5-hBirA-Turbo-NES_pCDNA3, Addgene catalog #107169).
Terms and licenses: Academic/Nonprofit Terms; Industry Terms: Not Available to Industry
How to cite: pDONR_P2R-P3_R2-Turbo-mVenus-STOP-L3 was a gift from Dominique Bergmann (Addgene plasmid # 127354 ; http://n2t.net/addgene:127354 ; RRID:Addgene_127354)
